Addgene plasmid #67293: 1000.pCCLsin.cPPT.hPGK.Myt1L.MIRT124_x4 Xma_lost.WPRE
Purpose: Induce human iN conversion from fibroblast
Depositing lab: Malin Parmar. Depositing organization: Lund University. Publication: Direct neural conversion from human fibroblasts using self-regulating and nonintegrating viral vectors. Lau S, Rylander Ottosson D, Jakobsson J, Parmar M. Cell Rep. 2014 Dec 11;9(5):1673-80. doi: 10.1016/j.celrep.2014.11.017. Epub 2014 Dec 4. PubMed 25482564.
Backbone
  Vector backbone: pCCL-cppt-PGK-MIRT124_x4 Xma_lost.WPRE
  Backbone size w/o insert (bp): 7139
  Modifications to backbone: 4x miR-124.T sequences (taaggcacgcggtgaatgcc) cloned downstream of WPRE
  Vector type: Mammalian Expression, Yeast Expression, Lentiviral
Growth in bacteria
  Bacterial resistance: Ampicillin, 100 μg/mL
  Growth temperature: 37°C
  Growth strain: Stbl3
  Copy number: Unknown
Gene/Insert
  Gene/Insert name: Myt1L (alt names: 2900046C06Rik; 2900093J19Rik; C630034G21Rik)
  Species: M. musculus (mouse)
  Insert size (bp): 3577
  GenBank ID: NC_000078.6
  Entrez Gene: Myt1l (a.k.a. 2900046C06Rik, 2900093J19Rik, C630034G21Rik, Nztf1, Pmng1, Png-1, mKIAA1106)
  Promoter: PGK
  Cloning method: Restriction Enzyme; 5′ cloning site NheI (not destroyed); 3′ cloning site SalI (not destroyed)
  Sequencing primers: 5′ ggagcgcacgtcgg; 3′ cagcaaccaggatttatacaagg
Terms and licenses: Academic/Nonprofit Terms; Industry Terms: Not Available to Industry
How to cite: 1000.pCCLsin.cPPT.hPGK.Myt1L.MIRT124_x4 Xma_lost.WPRE was a gift from Malin Parmar (Addgene plasmid # 67293 ; http://n2t.net/addgene:67293 ; RRID:Addgene_67293)
