[The description below was written by a language model from this plasmid's Addgene catalogue record and pLannotate feature annotations shown in this document.]
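Description:
1000.pCCLsin.cPPT.hPGK.Myt1L.MIRT124_x4 Xma_lost.WPRE is a third-generation, self-inactivating HIV-1 lentiviral transfer plasmid of about 10.7 kb, built on the pCCL backbone to deliver the mouse neuronal transcription factor Myt1l. In bacteria it is maintained through a high-copy ColE1/pUC-type origin and selected with ampicillin via the β-lactamase gene. An f1 origin, an SV40 origin and remnants of a pBluescript-type cloning region (lac promoter/operator, lacZα fragment, T3 and T7 promoters) are also present. Viral genomic RNA is transcribed in packaging cells from a chimeric CMV enhancer/promoter fused to a truncated 5' LTR, which makes production Tat-independent. The transcript carries the Ψ packaging signal with a gag fragment, the Rev response element and the cPPT/CTS, and ends in a ΔU3 3' LTR followed by an SV40 polyadenylation signal. The U3 deletion silences LTR promoter activity after integration.

The internal cassette uses the human PGK promoter to drive the roughly 3.6 kb Myt1l coding sequence, cloned between NheI and SalI sites, followed by a WPRE that enhances transcript stability and expression. According to the catalogue entry, four tandem miR-124 target sites sit downstream of the WPRE. The feature table does not annotate them, though an unannotated gap between the WPRE and the 3' LTR region is consistent with that placement. Because miR-124 is a neuron-enriched microRNA, these sites should cause the transgene mRNA to be repressed once cells acquire neuronal identity, giving a self-regulating vector. The stated purpose is induced neuron (iN) conversion of human fibroblasts. The record also lists "Yeast Expression" as a vector type, but no yeast elements appear among the annotated features.
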