Features (pLannotate 1.2.2; 28 found; start..end, strand, type, name):
     27..131     +  promoter       AmpR promoter: bla
    132..992     +  CDS            AmpR: β-lactamase; bla; confers resistance to ampicillin, carbenicillin, and related antibiotics
   1163..1751    +  rep_origin     ori: high-copy-number ColE1/pMB1/pBR322/pUC origin of replication
   1934..2026    +  CDS            lacI (fragment): lac repressor; lacI; The lac repressor binds to the lac operator to inhibit transcription in E. coli. This inhibition can be relieved by adding lactose or isopropyl-β-D-thiogalactopyranoside (IPTG).
   2039..2060    +  protein_bind   CAP binding site: CAP binding activates transcription in the presence of cAMP. E. coli catabolite activator protein
   2075..2105    +  promoter       lac promoter: promoter for the E. coli lac operon
   2109..2131    +  protein_bind   lac operator (fragment): The lac repressor binds to the lac operator to inhibit transcription in E. coli. This inhibition can be relieved by adding lactose or isopropyl-β-D-thiogalactopyranoside (IPTG). lac repressor encoded by lacI
   2174..2192    +  promoter       T3 promoter: promoter for bacteriophage T3 RNA polymerase
   2293..2672    +  enhancer       CMV enhancer: human cytomegalovirus immediate early enhancer
   2673..2876    +  promoter       CMV promoter: human cytomegalovirus (CMV) immediate early promoter
   2891..3071    +  LTR            5' LTR (truncated): truncated 5' long terminal repeat (LTR) from HIV-1
   3115..3240    +  misc_feature   HIV-1 Ψ: packaging signal of human immunodeficiency virus type 1
   3224..3587    +  CDS            HIV-1 gag (fragment): gag protein from human immunodeficiency virus 1; gag
   3682..4018    +  ncRNA          RRE: Accession: RF00036 - HIV Rev response element
   4343..4443    +  CDS            Rev (fragment): human immunodeficiency virus 1 (HIV-1) Rev protein; rev; enhances nuclear export of unspliced and incompletely spliced viral mRNAs
   4462..4579    +  misc_feature   cPPT/CTS: central polypurine tract and central termination sequence of HIV-1
   4599..4622    -  misc_feature   MCS (fragment): pBluescript multiple cloning site
   4626..5136    +  promoter       hPGK promoter: human phosphoglycerate kinase 1 promoter
   5161..8721    +  CDS            Myt1l: MYT1L_MOUSE - Also known as Kiaa1106 From Mus musculus (Mouse).
   8726..8749    +  misc_feature   MCS (fragment): pBluescript multiple cloning site
   8757..9277    +  misc_feature   WPRE (fragment): woodchuck hepatitis virus posttranscriptional regulatory element
   9404..9472    +  CDS            nef (fragment): NEF_HV1Z2 - Experimental evidence at protein level: Swiss-Prot protein existence level 1. Extracellular Nef protein targets CD4(+) T-lymphocytes for apoptosis by interacting with CXCR4 surface receptors. From Human immunodeficiency virus type 1 group M subtype D (isolate Z2/CDC-Z34) (HIV-1).
   9474..9707    +  LTR            3' LTR (ΔU3): self-inactivating 3' long terminal repeat (LTR) from HIV-1
   9779..9900    +  polyA_signal   SV40 poly(A) signal: SV40 polyadenylation signal
   9919..10054   +  rep_origin     SV40 ori: SV40 origin of replication
  10087..10105   -  promoter       T7 promoter: promoter for bacteriophage T7 RNA polymerase
  10113..10268   +  CDS            lacZα (fragment): LacZα fragment of β-galactosidase; lacZ fragment
  10276..10731   +  rep_origin     f1 ori (sequence partly withheld): f1 bacteriophage origin of replication; arrow indicates direction of (+) strand synthesis
>Addgene plasmid #67293 | 1000.pCCLsin.cPPT.hPGK.Myt1L.MIRT124_x4 Xma_lost.WPRE | depositor full sequence | sequence record 115985 | 1000.pCCLsin.cPPT.hPGK.Myt1L.MIRT124_x4 Xma_lost.WPRE sequence 10733 bps
CAGGTGGCACTTTTCGGGGAAATGTGCGCGGAACCCCTATTTGTTTATTTTTCTAAATACATTCAAATAT
GTATCCGCTCATGAGACAATAACCCTGATAAATGCTTCAATAATATTGAAAAAGGAAGAGTATGAGTATT
CAACATTTCCGTGTCGCCCTTATTCCCTTTTTTGCGGCATTTTGCCTTCCTGTTTTTGCTCACCCAGAAA
CGCTGGTGAAAGTAAAAGATGCTGAAGATCAGTTGGGTGCACGAGTGGGTTACATCGAACTGGATCTCAA
CAGCGGTAAGATCCTTGAGAGTTTTCGCCCCGAAGAACGTTTTCCAATGATGAGCACTTTTAAAGTTCTG
CTATGTGGCGCGGTATTATCCCGTATTGACGCCGGGCAAGAGCAACTCGGTCGCCGCATACACTATTCTC
AGAATGACTTGGTTGAGTACTCACCAGTCACAGAAAAGCATCTTACGGATGGCATGACAGTAAGAGAATT
ATGCAGTGCTGCCATAACCATGAGTGATAACACTGCGGCCAACTTACTTCTGACAACGATCGGAGGACCG
AAGGAGCTAACCGCTTTTTTGCACAACATGGGGGATCATGTAACTCGCCTTGATCGTTGGGAACCGGAGC
TGAATGAAGCCATACCAAACGACGAGCGTGACACCACGATGCCTGTAGCAATGGCAACAACGTTGCGCAA
ACTATTAACTGGCGAACTACTTACTCTAGCTTCCCGGCAACAATTAATAGACTGGATGGAGGCGGATAAA
GTTGCAGGACCACTTCTGCGCTCGGCCCTTCCGGCTGGCTGGTTTATTGCTGATAAATCTGGAGCCGGTG
AGCGTGGGTCTCGCGGTATCATTGCAGCACTGGGGCCAGATGGTAAGCCCTCCCGTATCGTAGTTATCTA
CACGACGGGGAGTCAGGCAACTATGGATGAACGAAATAGACAGATCGCTGAGATAGGTGCCTCACTGATT
AAGCATTGGTAACTGTCAGACCAAGTTTACTCATATATACTTTAGATTGATTTAAAACTTCATTTTTAAT
TTAAAAGGATCTAGGTGAAGATCCTTTTTGATAATCTCATGACCAAAATCCCTTAACGTGAGTTTTCGTT
CCACTGAGCGTCAGACCCCGTAGAAAAGATCAAAGGATCTTCTTGAGATCCTTTTTTTCTGCGCGTAATC
TGCTGCTTGCAAACAAAAAAACCACCGCTACCAGCGGTGGTTTGTTTGCCGGATCAAGAGCTACCAACTC
TTTTTCCGAAGGTAACTGGCTTCAGCAGAGCGCAGATACCAAATACTGTCCTTCTAGTGTAGCCGTAGTT
AGGCCACCACTTCAAGAACTCTGTAGCACCGCCTACATACCTCGCTCTGCTAATCCTGTTACCAGTGGCT
GCTGCCAGTGGCGATAAGTCGTGTCTTACCGGGTTGGACTCAAGACGATAGTTACCGGATAAGGCGCAGC
GGTCGGGCTGAACGGGGGGTTCGTGCACACAGCCCAGCTTGGAGCGAACGACCTACACCGAACTGAGATA
CCTACAGCGTGAGCTATGAGAAAGCGCCACGCTTCCCGAAGGGAGAAAGGCGGACAGGTATCCGGTAAGC
GGCAGGGTCGGAACAGGAGAGCGCACGAGGGAGCTTCCAGGGGGAAACGCCTGGTATCTTTATAGTCCTG
TCGGGTTTCGCCACCTCTGACTTGAGCGTCGATTTTTGTGATGCTCGTCAGGGGGGCGGAGCCTATGGAA
AAACGCCAGCAACGCGGCCTTTTTACGGTTCCTGGCCTTTTGCTGGCCTTTTGCTCACATGTTCTTTCCT
GCGTTATCCCCTGATTCTGTGGATAACCGTATTACCGCCTTTGAGTGAGCTGATACCGCTCGCCGCAGCC
GAACGACCGAGCGCAGCGAGTCAGTGAGCGAGGAAGCGGAAGAGCGCCCAATACGCAAACCGCCTCTCCC
CGCGCGTTGGCCGATTCATTAATGCAGCTGGCACGACAGGTTTCCCGACTGGAAAGCGGGCAGTGAGCGC
AACGCAATTAATGTGAGTTAGCTCACTCATTAGGCACCCCAGGCTTTACACTTTATGCTTCCGGCTCGTA
TGTTGTGTGGAATTGTGAGCGGATAACAATTTCACACAGGAAACAGCTATGACCATGATTACGCCAAGCG
CGCAATTAACCCTCACTAAAGGGAACAAAAGCTGGAGCTGCAAGCTTGGCCATTGCATACGTTGTATCCA
TATCATAATATGTACATTTATATTGGCTCATGTCCAACATTACCGCCATGTTGACATTGATTATTGACTA
GTTATTAATAGTAATCAATTACGGGGTCATTAGTTCATAGCCCATATATGGAGTTCCGCGTTACATAACT
TACGGTAAATGGCCCGCCTGGCTGACCGCCCAACGACCCCCGCCCATTGACGTCAATAATGACGTATGTT
CCCATAGTAACGCCAATAGGGACTTTCCATTGACGTCAATGGGTGGAGTATTTACGGTAAACTGCCCACT
TGGCAGTACATCAAGTGTATCATATGCCAAGTACGCCCCCTATTGACGTCAATGACGGTAAATGGCCCGC
CTGGCATTATGCCCAGTACATGACCTTATGGGACTTTCCTACTTGGCAGTACATCTACGTATTAGTCATC
GCTATTACCATGGTGATGCGGTTTTGGCAGTACATCAATGGGCGTGGATAGCGGTTTGACTCACGGGGAT
TTCCAAGTCTCCACCCCATTGACGTCAATGGGAGTTTGTTTTGGCACCAAAATCAACGGGACTTTCCAAA
ATGTCGTAACAACTCCGCCCCATTGACGCAAATGGGCGGTAGGCGTGTACGGTGGGAGGTCTATATAAGC
AGAGCTCGTTTAGTGAACCGGGGTCTCTCTGGTTAGACCAGATCTGAGCCTGGGAGCTCTCTGGCTAACT
AGGGAACCCACTGCTTAAGCCTCAATAAAGCTTGCCTTGAGTGCTTCAAGTAGTGTGTGCCCGTCTGTTG
TGTGACTCTGGTAACTAGAGATCCCTCAGACCCTTTTAGTCAGTGTGGAAAATCTCTAGCAGTGGCGCCC
GAACAGGGACCTGAAAGCGAAAGGGAAACCAGAGCTCTCTCGACGCAGGACTCGGCTTGCTGAAGCGCGC
ACGGCAAGAGGCGAGGGGCGGCGACTGGTGAGTACGCCAAAAATTTTGACTAGCGGAGGCTAGAAGGAGA
GAGATGGGTGCGAGAGCGTCAGTATTAAGCGGGGGAGAATTAGATCGCGATGGGAAAAAATTCGGTTAAG
GCCAGGGGGAAAGAAAAAATATAAATTAAAACATATAGTATGGGCAAGCAGGGAGCTAGAACGATTCGCA
GTTAATCCTGGCCTGTTAGAAACATCAGAAGGCTGTAGACAAATACTGGGACAGCTACAACCATCCCTTC
AGACAGGATCAGAAGAACTTAGATCATTATATAATACAGTAGCAACCCTCTATTGTGTGCATCAAAGGAT
AGAGATAAAAGACACCAAGGAAGCTTTAGACAAGATAGAGGAAGAGCAAAACAAAAGTAAGACCACCGCA
CAGCAAGCGGCCGCTGATCTTCAGACCTGGAGGAGGAGATATGAGGGACAATTGGAGAAGTGAATTATAT
AAATATAAAGTAGTAAAAATTGAACCATTAGGAGTAGCACCCACCAAGGCAAAGAGAAGAGTGGTGCAGA
GAGAAAAAAGAGCAGTGGGAATAGGAGCTTTGTTCCTTGGGTTCTTGGGAGCAGCAGGAAGCACTATGGG
CGCAGCCTCAATGACGCTGACGGTACAGGCCAGACAATTATTGTCTGGTATAGTGCAGCAGCAGAACAAT
TTGCTGAGGGCTATTGAGGCGCAACAGCATCTGTTGCAACTCACAGTCTGGGGCATCAAGCAGCTCCAGG
CAAGAATCCTGGCTGTGGAAAGATACCTAAAGGATCAACAGCTCCTGGGGATTTGGGGTTGCTCTGGAAA
ACTCATTTGCACCACTGCTGTGCCTTGGAATGCTAGTTGGAGTAATAAATCTCTGGAACAGATTTGGAAT
CACACGACCTGGATGGAGTGGGACAGAGAAATTAACAATTACACAAGCTTAATACACTCCTTAATTGAAG
AATCGCAAAACCAGCAAGAAAAGAATGAACAAGAATTATTGGAATTAGATAAATGGGCAAGTTTGTGGAA
TTGGTTTAACATAACAAATTGGCTGTGGTATATAAAATTATTCATAATGATAGTAGGAGGCTTGGTAGGT
TTAAGAATAGTTTTTGCTGTACTTTCTATAGTGAATAGAGTTAGGCAGGGATATTCACCATTATCGTTTC
AGACCCACCTCCCAACCCCGAGGGGACCCGACAGGCCCGAAGGAATAGAAGAAGAAGGTGGAGAGAGAGA
CAGAGACAGATCCATTCGATTAGTGAACGGATCTCGACGGTATCGGTTAACTTTTAAAAGAAAAGGGGGG
ATTGGGGGGTACAGTGCAGGGGAAAGAATAGTAGACATAATAGCAACAGACATACAAACTAAAGAATTAC
AAAAACAAATTACAAAAATTCAAAATTTTATCGATCACGAGACTAGCCTCGAGAAGCTTGATATCGAATT
CCCACGGGGTTGGGGTTGCGCCTTTTCCAAGGCAGCCCTGGGTTTGCGCAGGGACGCGGCTGCTCTGGGC
GTGGTTCCGGGAAACGCAGCGGCGCCGACCCTGGGTCTCGCACATTCTTCACGTCCGTTCGCAGCGTCAC
CCGGATCTTCGCCGCTACCCTTGTGGGCCCCCCGGCGACGCTTCCTGCTCCGCCCCTAAGTCGGGAAGGT
TCCTTGCGGTTCGCGGCGTGCCGGACGTGACAAACGGAAGCCGCACGTCTCACTAGTACCCTCGCAGACG
GACAGCGCCAGGGAGCAATGGCAGCGCGCCGACCGCGATGGGCTGTGGCCAATAGCGGCTGCTCAGCGGG
GCGCGCCGAGAGCAGCGGCCGGGAAGGGGCGGTGCGGGAGGCGGGGTGTGGGGCGGTAGTGTGGGCCCTG
TTCCTGCCCGCGCGGTGTTCCGCATTCTGCAAGCCTCCGGAGCGCACGTCGGCAGTCGGCTCCCTCGTTG
ACCGAATCACCGACCTCTCTCCCCAGGGGGATCCACCGGTGCTAGCCACCATGGACGTGGACTCTGAGGA
GAAGCGCCATCGCACACGGTCCAAAGGGGTTCGAGTTCCTGTGGAGCCAGCCATACAAGAGCTGTTCAGC
TGTCCCACTCCAGGCTGCGACGGCAGTGGTCACGTCAGTGGCAAATATGCACGACACAGAAGTGTATATG
GTTGTCCCTTGGCTAAAAAAAGAAAAACGCAAGATAAACAGCCCCAAGAACCTGCTCCCAAGCGAAAACC
ATTTGCAGTAAAAGCAGATAGTTCCTCAGTAGACGAATGTTATGAGAGTGATGGTACTGAAGACATGGAT
GATAAGGAGGAAGATGATGATGAGGAGTTCTCTGAAGACAATGATGAGCAAGGGGATGATGACGACGAAG
ATGAGGTGGATCGGGAAGACGAGGAGGAGATCGAGGAGGAAGATGATGAAGAAGATGATGATGATGAAGA
TGGTGACGATGTAGAAGAGGAAGAAGAGGATGATGATGAAGAGGAGGAAGAAGAGGAAGAGGAAGAAGAA
AATGAAGACCATCAAATGAGTTGTACTCGAATAATGCAGGACACAGACAAGGATGATAACAACAATGATG
AGTATGATAACTATGATGAACTGGTAGCTAAGTCGCTATTAAATCTTGGCAAAATTGCTGAGGATGCAGC
ATACCGAGCCAGGACTGAATCAGAGATGAACAGCAATACCTCCAATAGTCTGGAGGACGATAGTGACAAA
AACGAAAACCTCGGTCGGAAAAGCGAACTGAGTCTAGACTTAGACAGTGATGTTGTTAGAGAAACAGTGG
ACTCCCTTAAGCTGTTAGCACAAGGACATGGTGTTGTGCTATCAGAGAATATCAGTGACAGAAGTTATGC
TGAGGGGATGTCACAGCAGGACAGTAGAAATATGAACTATGTCATGCTAGGGAAGCCCATGAACAATGGA
CTCATGGAGAAGATGGTGGAGGAGAGTGATGAGGAAGTGTGTCTAAGTAGTCTAGAGTGCCTGAGGAACC
AGTGCTTTGACCTGGCCAGGAAACTCAGCGAGACCAACCCACAGGACAGGAGTCAGCCACCCAACATGAG
TGTGCGCCAACATGTCCGGCAAGAGGACGACTTCCCTGGGAGGACGCCAGACAGGAGCTACTCGGATATG
ATGAACCTTATGCGGCTGGAGGAGCAGCTCAGTCCCAGGTCTAGAACGTTCTCCAGCTGTGCCAAGGAGG
ATGGGTGTCATGAGAGGGATGATGACACCACCTCAGTGAACTCAGACAGGTCTGAGGAAGTGTTTGACAT
GACCAAGGGCAACCTGACTCTGCTAGAGAAAGCCATTGCCTTGGAGACAGAGAGAGCCAAGGCCATGCGG
GAGAAGATGGCCATGGATGCTGGGAGAAGGGATAACCTGAGATCCTATGAGGACCAGTCTCCAAGACAGC
TGGCTGGGGAAGACAGAAAATCCAAATCCAGTGACAGCCATGTCAAAAAGCCATACTATGGTAAAGATCC
CTCAAGAACAGAAAAGAGAGAGAGCAAGTGTCCAACCCCCGGGTGTGATGGAACCGGCCACGTAACTGGG
CTTTACCCGCATCACCGCAGTCTGTCTGGATGCCCGCACAAAGATAGGGTCCCTCCAGAAATTCTTGCCA
TGCATGAAAATGTTCTCAAGTGTCCCACTCCAGGCTGCACAGGGCGAGGGCATGTGAATAGCAACAGGAA
CTCGCACAGAAGCCTCTCTGGATGCCCCATTGCTGCTGCAGAAAAACTGGCAAAGGCCCAAGAGAAACAC
CAGAGCTGTGATGTGTCCAAATCCAACCAGGCCTCAGACCGAGTCCTCAGGCCAATGTGCTTTGTCAAAC
AGCTTGAGATTCCTCAGTATGGCTACAGAAACAATGTTCCCACAACCACACCACGCTCCAACCTGGCCAA
GGAGCTTGAGAAATACTCCAAGACTTCGTTTGAGTACAACAGTTACGACAACCATACTTATGGCAAAAGA
GCCATAGCTCCCAAGGTGCAAACCAGGGACATATCCCCCAAAGGATATGACGATGCCAAGCGGTACTGCA
AGAATGCCAGCCCCAGCAGCAGCACCACCAGCAGCTATGCACCTAGCAGCAGCAGCAACCTCAGCTGTGG
TGGTGGCAGCAGCGCCAGTAGCACGTGTAGCAAGAGCAGCTTTGACTACACACATGACATGGAGGCCGCA
CACATGGCAGCCACAGCCATTCTCAACCTGTCCACACGTTGTCGTGAAATGCCACAGAACCTGTCCACCA
AGCCACAGGACCTGTGTACTGCCCGGAACCCAGACATGGAGGTGGATGAGAATGGCACCCTGGACCTGAG
CATGAACAAGCAGAGGCCTCGAGACAGCTGCTGCCCAGTCCTGACACCCCTGGAACCCATGTCTCCGCAG
CAGCAGGCCGTGATGAGCAGCCGATGCTTCCAGCTGAGCGAGGGGGATTGCTGGGACTTGCCTGTAGACT
ACACCAAAATGAAGCCTCGGAGGGTAGATGAGGATGAGCCCAAAGAGATTACCCCAGAAGACTTGGACCC
ATTCCAGGAGGCTCTGGAAGAAAGACGGTATCCAGGGGAGGTGACCATCCCAAGCCCCAAACCCAAGTAC
CCTCAGTGCAAGGAAAGCAAAAAGGACTTAATAACTCTGTCTGGCTGCCCCCTGGCGGACAAAAGCATTC
GAAGTATGCTGGCCACCAGTTCCCAAGAGCTCAAGTGCCCCACCCCTGGCTGTGACGGTTCTGGACACAT
CACTGGCAATTACGCTTCTCATCGAAGCCTTTCTGGGTGCCCGAGAGCGAAGAAGAGTGGCATCCGGATA
GCACAGAGCAAAGAGGACAAGGAAGACCAGGAGCCAATCAGGTGTCCGGTACCTGGCTGTGACGGTCAGG
GACACATCACTGGGAAGTATGCATCCCACCGCAGCGCCTCCGGGTGTCCCTTGGCAGCCAAGAGGCAGAA
AGATGGGTACCTTAATGGCTCCCAGTTCTCCTGGAAGTCGGTCAAGACGGAGGGCATGTCCTGCCCTACC
CCCGGGTGTGATGGGTCAGGACACGTCAGTGGCAGCTTCCTCACACACCGCAGCTTGTCAGGATGTCCAA
GAGCCACATCAGCAATGAAGAAAGCAAAGCTGTCTGGAGAACAGATGTTGACTATCAAGCAGCGAGCCAG
CAACGGTATAGAAAATGATGAAGAAATCAAGCAGTTAGATGAAGAGATCAAGGAGCTTAATGAGTCCAAT
TCCCAGATGGAGGCTGACATGATCAAACTCAGAACTCAGATCACCACAATGGAGAGCAACCTGAAGACGA
TTGAGGAGGAGAACAAAGTCATTGAACAGCAGAATGAGTCGCTCTTGCACGAGTTGGCCAACCTGAGCCA
GTCCCTGATCCACAGCCTCGCCAACATCCAGCTGCCTCACATGGATCCAATCAATGAACAAAATTTTGAT
GCTTACGTGACTACTTTGACGGAAATGTATACAAATCAAGATCGTTATCAGAGTCCAGAAAATAAAGCCC
TACTGGAAAATATAAAGCAGGCTGTGAGAGGAATTCAGGTCTGACAATTCGATATCAAGCTTATCGATAA
GTCGACAATCAACCTCTGGATTACAAAATTTGTGAAAGATTGACTGGTATTCTTAACTATGTTGCTCCTT
TTACGCTATGTGGATACGCTGCTTTAATGCCTTTGTATCATGCTATTGCTTCCCGTATGGCTTTCATTTT
CTCCTCCTTGTATAAATCCTGGTTGCTGTCTCTTTATGAGGAGTTGTGGCCCGTTGTCAGGCAACGTGGC
GTGGTGTGCACTGTGTTTGCTGACGCAACCCCCACTGGTTGGGGCATTGCCACCACCTGTCAGCTCCTTT
CCGGGACTTTCGCTTTCCCCCTCCCTATTGCCACGGCGGAACTCATCGCCGCCTGCCTTGCCCGCTGCTG
GACAGGGGCTCGGCTGTTGGGCACTGACAATTCCGTGGTGTTGTCGGGGAAGCTGACGTCCTTTCCATGG
CTGCTCGCCTGTGTTGCCACCTGGATTCTGCGCGGGACGTCCTTCTGCTACGTCCCTTCGGCCCTCAATC
CAGCGGACCTTCCTTCCCGCGGCCTGCTGCCGGCTCTAGATAATGGCATTCACCGCGTGCCTTAATTCGA
ATGGCATTCACCGCGTGCCTTAAACGCGTTGGCATTCACCGCGTGCCTTAAATGCATTGGCATTCACCGC
GTGCCTTAACCGGGTCGAGCTCGGTACCTTTAAGACCAATGACTTACAAGGCAGCTGTAGATCTTAGCCA
CTTTTTAAAAGAAAAGGGGGGACTGGAAGGGCTAATTCACTCCCAACGAAGACAAGATCTGCTTTTTGCT
TGTACTGGGTCTCTCTGGTTAGACCAGATCTGAGCCTGGGAGCTCTCTGGCTAACTAGGGAACCCACTGC
TTAAGCCTCAATAAAGCTTGCCTTGAGTGCTTCAAGTAGTGTGTGCCCGTCTGTTGTGTGACTCTGGTAA
CTAGAGATCCCTCAGACCCTTTTAGTCAGTGTGGAAAATCTCTAGCAGTAGTAGTTCATGTCATCTTATT
ATTCAGTATTTATAACTTGCAAAGAAATGAATATCAGAGAGTGAGAGGAACTTGTTTATTGCAGCTTATA
ATGGTTACAAATAAAGCAATAGCATCACAAATTTCACAAATAAAGCATTTTTTTCACTGCATTCTAGTTG
TGGTTTGTCCAAACTCATCAATGTATCTTATCATGTCTGGCTCTAGCTATCCCGCCCCTAACTCCGCCCA
GTTCCGCCCATTCTCCGCCCCATGGCTGACTAATTTTTTTTATTTATGCAGAGGCCGAGGCCGCCTCGGC
CTCTGAGCTATTCCAGAAGTAGTGAGGAGGCTTTTTTGGAGGCCTAGGCTTTTGCGTCGAGACGTACCCA
ATTCGCCCTATAGTGAGTCGTATTACGCGCGCTCACTGGCCGTCGTTTTACAACGTCGTGACTGGGAAAA
CCCTGGCGTTACCCAACTTAATCGCCTTGCAGCACATCCCCCTTTCGCCAGCTGGCGTAATAGCGAAGAG
GCCCGCACCGATCGCCCTTCCCAACAGTTGCGCAGCCTGAATGGCGAATGGCGCG
[124 nt withheld, positions 10276-10399]
C
[91 nt withheld, positions 10401-10491]
A
[49 nt withheld, positions 10493-10541]
CCTTTGACGTTGGAGTCCACGTTCTTT
[37 nt withheld, positions 10569-10605]
ACCCTATCTCGGTCTATTCTTTTGATTTATAAGGGATTTTGCCGATTTCGGCCTATTGGTTAAAAAATGA
GCTGATTTAACAAAAATTTAACGCGAATTTTAACAAAATATTAACGTTTACAATTTCC
