>Addgene plasmid #67293 | 1000.pCCLsin.cPPT.hPGK.Myt1L.MIRT124_x4 Xma_lost.WPRE | addgene partial sequence | sequence record 119447 | biPGK-F  5'-CTGACAATTCCGTGGTGTTGTCGG-3'
TTGCCACCTGGATTCTGCGCGGGACGTCCTTCTGCTACGTCCCTTCGGCCCTCAATCCAGCGGACCTTCC
TTCCCGCGGCCTGCTGCCGGCTCTAGATAATGGCATTCACCGCGTGCCTTAATTCGAATGGCATTCACCG
CGTGCCTTAAACGCGTTGGCATTCACCGCGTGCCTTAAATGCATTGGCATTCACCGCGTGCCTTAACCCG
GTCGAGCTCGGTACCTTTAAGACCAATGACTTACAAGGCAGCTGTAGATCTTAGCCACTTTTTAAAAGAA
AAGGGGGGACTGGAAGGGCTAATTCACTCCCAACGAAGACAAGATCTGCTTTTTGCTTGTACTGGGTCTC
TCTGGTTAGACCAGATCTGAGCCTGGGAGCTCTCTGGCTAACTAGGGAACCCACTGCTTAAGCCTCAATA
AAGCTTGCCTTGAGTGCTTCAAGTAGTGTGTGCCCGTCTGTTGTGTGACTCTGGTAACTAGAGATCCCTC
AGACCCTTTTAGTCAGTGTGGAAAATCTCTAGCAGTAGTAGTTCATGTCATCTTATTATTCAGTATTTAT
AACTTGCAAAGAAATGAATATCAGAGAGTGAGAGGAACTTGTTTATTGCAGCTTATAATGGTTACAAATA
AAGCAATAGCATCACAAATTTCACAAATAAAGCATTTTTTTCACTGCATTCTAGTTGTGGTTTGTCCAAA
CTCATCAATGTATCTTATCATGTCTGGCTCTAGCTATCCCGCCCCTAACTCCGC
