>Addgene plasmid #67293 | 1000.pCCLsin.cPPT.hPGK.Myt1L.MIRT124_x4 Xma_lost.WPRE | addgene partial sequence | sequence record 119448 | WPRE-R 5'-CATAGCGTAAAAGGAGCAACA-3'
TTTTGTAATCCAGAGGTTGATTGTCGACTTATCGATAAGCTTGATATCGAATTGTCAGACCTGAATTCCT
CTCACAGCCTGCTTTATATTTTCCAGTAGGGCTTTATTTTCTGGACTCTGATAACGATCTTGATTTGTAT
ACATTTCCGTCAAAGTAGTCACGTAAGCATCAAAATTTTGTTCATTGATTGGATCCATGTGAGGCAGCTG
GATGTTGGCGAGGCTGTGGATCAGGGACTGGCTCAGGTTGGCCAACTCGTGCAAGAGCGACTCATTCTGC
TGTTCAATGACTTTGTTCTCCTCCTCAATCGTCTTCAGGTTGCTCTCCATTGTGGTGATCTGAGTTCTGA
GTTTGATCATGTCAGCCTCCATCTGGGAATTGGACTCATTAAGCTCCTTGATCTCTTCATCTAACTGCTT
GATTTCTTCATCATTTTCTATACCGTTGCTGGCTCGCTGCTTGATAGTCAACATCTGTTCTCCAGACAGC
TTTGCTTTCTTCATTGCTGATGTGGCTCTTGGACATCCTGACAAGCTGCGGTGTGTGAGGAAGCTGCCAC
TGACGTGTCCTGACCCATCACACCCGGGGGTAGGGCAGGACATGCCCTCCGTCTTGACCGACTTCCAGGA
GAACTGGGAGCCATTAAGGTACCCATCTTTCTGCCTCTTGGCTGCCAAGGGACACCCGGAGGCGCTGCGG
TGGGATGCATACTTCCCAGTGATGTGTCCCTGACCGTCACAGCCAGGTACCGGACACCTGATT
